>Addgene plasmid #75635 | NEK10 gRNA (BRDN0001162522) | addgene full sequence | sequence record 184264 | Addgene Assembled Sequence
CCCGGGTGCAAAGATGGATAAAGTTTTAAACAGAGAGGAATCTTTGCAGCTAATGGACCTTCTAGGTCTT
GAAAGGAGTGGGAATTGGCTCCGGTGCCCGTCAGTGGGCAGAGCGCACATCGCCCACAGTCCCCGAGAAG
TTGGGGGGAGGGGTCGGCAATTGATCCGGTGCCTAGAGAAGGTGGCGCGGGGTAAACTGGGAAAGTGATG
TCGTGTACTGGCTCCGCCTTTTTCCCGAGGGTGGGGGAGAACCGTATATAAGTGCAGTAGTCGCCGTGAA
CGTTCTTTTTCGCAACGGGTTTGCCGCCAGAACACAGGTAAGTGCCGTGTGTGGTTCCCGCGGGCCTGGC
CTCTTTACGGGTTATGGCCCTTGCGTGCCTTGAATTACTTCCACCTGGCTGCAGTACGTGATTCTTGATC
CCGAGCTTCGGGTTGGAAGTGGGTGGGAGAGTTCGAGGCCTTGCGCTTAAGGAGCCCCTTCGCCTCGTGC
TTGAGTTGAGGCCTGGCCTGGGCGCTGGGGCCGCCGCGTGCGAATCTGGTGGCACCTTCGCGCCTGTCTC
GCTGCTTTCGATAAGTCTCTAGCCATTTAAAATTTTTGATGACCTGCTGCGACGCTTTTTTTCTGGCAAG
ATAGTCTTGTAAATGCGGGCCAAGATCTGCACACTGGTATTTCGGTTTTTGGGGCCGCGGGCGGCGACGG
GGCCCGTGCGTCCCAGCGCACATGTTCGGCGAGGCGGGGCCTGCGAGCGCGGCCACCGAGAATCGGACGG
GGGTAGTCTCAAGCTGGCCGGCCTGCTCTGGTGCCTGGCCTCGCGCCGCCGTGTATCGCCCCGCCCTGGG
CGGCAAGGCTGGCCCGGTCGGCACCAGTTGCGTGAGCGGAAAGATGGCCGCTTCCCGGCCCTGCTGCAGG
GAGCTCAAAATGGAGGACGCGGCGCTCGGGAGAGCGGGCGGGTGAGTCACCCACACAAAGGAAAAGGGCC
TTTCCGTCCTCAGCCGTCGCTTCATGTGACTCCACGGAGTACCGGGCGCCGTCCAGGCACCTCGATTAGT
TCTCGAGCTTTTGGAGTACGTCGTCTTTAGGTTGGGGGGAGGGGTTTTATGCGATGGAGTTTCCCCACAC
TGAGTGGGTGGAGACTGAAGTTAGGCCAGCTTGGCACTTGATGTAATTCTCCTTGGAATTTGCCCTTTTT
GAGTTTGGATCTTGGTTCATTCTCAAGCCTCAGACAGTGGTTCAAAGTTTTTTTCTTCCATTTCAGGTGT
CGTGACGTACGGCCACCATGACCGAGTACAAGCCCACGGTGCGCCTCGCCACCCGCGACGACGTCCCCAG
GGCCGTACGCACCCTCGCCGCCGCGTTCGCCGACTACCCCGCCACGCGCCACACCGTCGATCCGGACCGC
CACATCGAGCGGGTCACCGAGCTGCAAGAACTCTTCCTCACGCGCGTCGGGCTCGACATCGGCAAGGTGT
GGGTCGCGGACGACGGCGCCGCCGTGGCGGTCTGGACCACGCCGGAGAGCGTCGAAGCGGGGGCGGTGTT
CGCCGAGATCGGCCCGCGCATGGCCGAGTTGAGCGGTTCCCGGCTGGCCGCGCAGCAACAGATGGAAGGC
CTCCTGGCGCCGCACCGGCCCAAGGAGCCCGCGTGGTTCCTGGCCACCGTCGGAGTCTCGCCCGACCACC
AGGGCAAGGGTCTGGGCAGCGCCGTCGTGCTCCCCGGAGTGGAGGCGGCCGAGCGCGCCGGGGTGCCCGC
CTTCCTGGAGACCTCCGCGCCCCGCAACCTCCCCTTCTACGAGCGGCTCGGCTTCACCGTCACCGCCGAC
GTCGAGGTGCCCGAAGGACCGCGCACCTGGTGCATGACCCGCAAGCCCGGTGCCTGAACGCGTTAAGTCG
ACAATCAACCTCTGGATTACAAAATTTGTGAAAGATTGACTGGTATTCTTAACTATGTTGCTCCTTTTAC
GCTATGTGGATACGCTGCTTTAATGCCTTTGTATCATGCTATTGCTTCCCGTATGGCTTTCATTTTCTCC
TCCTTGTATAAATCCTGGTTGCTGTCTCTTTATGAGGAGTTGTGGCCCGTTGTCAGGCAACGTGGCGTGG
TGTGCACTGTGTTTGCTGACGCAACCCCCACTGGTTGGGGCATTGCCACCACCTGTCAGCTCCTTTCCGG
GACTTTCGCTTTCCCCCTCCCTATTGCCACGGCGGAACTCATCGCCGCCTGCCTTGCCCGCTGCTGGACA
GGGGCTCGGCTGTTGGGCACTGACAATTCCGTGGTGTTGTCGGGGAAATCATCGTCCTTTCCTTGGCTGC
TCGCCTGTGTTGCCACCTGGATTCTGCGCGGGACGTCCTTCTGCTACGTCCCTTCGGCCCTCAATCCAGC
GGACCTTCCTTCCCGCGGCCTGCTGCCGGCTCTGCGGCCTCTTCCGCGTCTTCGCCTTCGCCCTCAGACG
AGTCGGATCTCCCTTTGGGCCGCCTCCCCGCGTCGACTTTAAGACCAATGACTTACAAGGCAGCTGTAGA
TCTTAGCCACTTTTTAAAAGAAAAGGGGGGACTGGAAGGGCTAATTCACTCCCAACGAAGACAAGATCTG
CTTTTTGCTTGTACTGGGTCTCTCTGGTTAGACCAGATCTGAGCCTGGGAGCTCTCTGGCTAACTAGGGA
ACCCACTGCTTAAGCCTCAATAAAGCTTGCCTTGAGTGCTTCAAGTAGTGTGTGCCCGTCTGTTGTGTGA
CTCTGGTAACTAGAGATCCCTCAGACCCTTTTAGTCAGTGTGGAAAATCTCTAGCAGTACGTATAGTAGT
TCATGTCATCTTATTATTCAGTATTTATAACTTGCAAAGAAATGAATATCAGAGAGTGAGAGGAACTTGT
TTATTGCAGCTTATAATGGTTACAAATAAAGCAATAGCATCACAAATTTCACAAATAAAGCATTTTTTTC
ACTGCATTCTAGTTGTGGTTTGTCCAAACTCATCAATGTATCTTATCATGTCTGGCTCTAGCTATCCCGC
CCCTAACTCCGCCCATCCCGCCCCTAACTCCGCCCAGTTCCGCCCATTCTCCGCCCCATGGCTGACTAAT
TTTTTTTATTTATGCAGAGGCCGAGGCCGCCTCGGCCTCTGAGCTATTCCAGAAGTAGTGAGGAGGCTTT
TTTGGAGGCCTAGGGACGTACCCAATTCGCCCTATAGTGAGTCGTATTACGCGCGCTCACTGGCCGTCGT
TTTACAACGTCGTGACTGGGAAAACCCTGGCGTTACCCAACTTAATCGCCTTGCAGCACATCCCCCTTTC
GCCAGCTGGCGTAATAGCGAAGAGGCCCGCACCGATCGCCCTTCCCAACAGTTGCGCAGCCTGAATGGCG
AATGGG
[124 nt withheld, positions 3367-3490]
C
[91 nt withheld, positions 3492-3582]
A
[49 nt withheld, positions 3584-3632]
CCTTTGACGTTGGAGTCCACGTTCTTT
[37 nt withheld, positions 3660-3696]
ACCCTATCTCGGTCTATTCTTTTGATTTATAAGGGATTTTGCCGATTTCGGCCTATTGGTTAAAAAATGA
GCTGATTTAACAAAAATTTAACGCGAATTTTAACAAAATATTAACGCTTACAATTTAGGTGGCACTTTTC
GGGGAAATGTGCGCGGAACCCCTATTTGTTTATTTTTCTAAATACATTCAAATATGTATCCGCTCATGAG
ACAATAACCCTGATAAATGCTTCAATAATATTGAAAAAGGAAGAGTATGAGTATTCAACATTTCCGTGTC
GCCCTTATTCCCTTTTTTGCGGCATTTTGCCTTCCTGTTTTTGCTCACCCAGAAACGCTGGTGAAAGTAA
AAGATGCTGAAGATCAGTTGGGTGCACGAGTGGGTTACATCGAACTGGATCTCAACAGCGGTAAGATCCT
TGAGAGTTTTCGCCCCGAAGAACGTTTTCCAATGATGAGCACTTTTAAAGTTCTGCTATGTGGCGCGGTA
TTATCCCGTATTGACGCCGGGCAAGAGCAACTCGGTCGCCGCATACACTATTCTCAGAATGACTTGGTTG
AGTACTCACCAGTCACAGAAAAGCATCTTACGGATGGCATGACAGTAAGAGAATTATGCAGTGCTGCCAT
AACCATGAGTGATAACACTGCGGCCAACTTACTTCTGACAACGATCGGAGGACCGAAGGAGCTAACCGCT
TTTTTGCACAACATGGGGGATCATGTAACTCGCCTTGATCGTTGGGAACCGGAGCTGAATGAAGCCATAC
CAAACGACGAGCGTGACACCACGATGCCTGTAGCAATGGCAACAACGTTGCGCAAACTATTAACTGGCGA
ACTACTTACTCTAGCTTCCCGGCAACAATTAATAGACTGGATGGAGGCGGATAAAGTTGCAGGACCACTT
CTGCGCTCGGCCCTTCCGGCTGGCTGGTTTATTGCTGATAAATCTGGAGCCGGTGAGCGTGGGTCTCGCG
GTATCATTGCAGCACTGGGGCCAGATGGTAAGCCCTCCCGTATCGTAGTTATCTACACGACGGGGAGTCA
GGCAACTATGGATGAACGAAATAGACAGATCGCTGAGATAGGTGCCTCACTGATTAAGCATTGGTAACTG
TCAGACCAAGTTTACTCATATATACTTTAGATTGATTTAAAACTTCATTTTTAATTTAAAAGGATCTAGG
TGAAGATCCTTTTTGATAATCTCATGACCAAAATCCCTTAACGTGAGTTTTCGTTCCACTGAGCGTCAGA
CCCCGTAGAAAAGATCAAAGGATCTTCTTGAGATCCTTTTTTTCTGCGCGTAATCTGCTGCTTGCAAACA
AAAAAACCACCGCTACCAGCGGTGGTTTGTTTGCCGGATCAAGAGCTACCAACTCTTTTTCCGAAGGTAA
CTGGCTTCAGCAGAGCGCAGATACCAAATACTGTTCTTCTAGTGTAGCCGTAGTTAGGCCACCACTTCAA
GAACTCTGTAGCACCGCCTACATACCTCGCTCTGCTAATCCTGTTACCAGTGGCTGCTGCCAGTGGCGAT
AAGTCGTGTCTTACCGGGTTGGACTCAAGACGATAGTTACCGGATAAGGCGCAGCGGTCGGGCTGAACGG
GGGGTTCGTGCACACAGCCCAGCTTGGAGCGAACGACCTACACCGAACTGAGATACCTACAGCGTGAGCT
ATGAGAAAGCGCCACGCTTCCCGAAGGGAGAAAGGCGGACAGGTATCCGGTAAGCGGCAGGGTCGGAACA
GGAGAGCGCACGAGGGAGCTTCCAGGGGGAAACGCCTGGTATCTTTATAGTCCTGTCGGGTTTCGCCACC
TCTGACTTGAGCGTCGATTTTTGTGATGCTCGTCAGGGGGGCGGAGCCTATGGAAAAACGCCAGCAACGC
GGCCTTTTTACGGTTCCTGGCCTTTTGCTGGCCTTTTGCTCACATGTTCTTTCCTGCGTTATCCCCTGAT
TCTGTGGATAACCGTATTACCGCCTTTGAGTGAGCTGATACCGCTCGCCGCAGCCGAACGACCGAGCGCA
GCGAGTCAGTGAGCGAGGAAGCGGAAGAGCGCCCAATACGCAAACCGCCTCTCCCCGCGCGTTGGCCGAT
TCATTAATGCAGCTGGCACGACAGGTTTCCCGACTGGAAAGCGGGCAGTGAGCGCAACGCAATTAATGTG
AGTTAGCTCACTCATTAGGCACCCCAGGCTTTACACTTTATGCTTCCGGCTCGTATGTTGTGTGGAATTG
TGAGCGGATAACAATTTCACACAGGAAACAGCTATGACCATGATTACGCCAAGCGCGCAATTAACCCTCA
CTAAAGGGAACAAAAGCTGGAGCTGCAAGCTTAATGTAGTCTTATGCAATACTCTTGTAGTCTTGCAACA
TGGTAACGATGAGTTAGCAACATGCCTTACAAGGAGAGAAAAAGCACCGTGCATGCCGATTGGTGGAAGT
AAGGTGGTACGATCGTGCCTTATTAGGAAGGCAACAGACGGGTCTGACATGGATTGGACGAACCACTGAA
TTGCCGCATTGCAGAGATATTGTATTTAAGTGCCTAGCTCGATACATAAACGGGTCTCTCTGGTTAGACC
AGATCTGAGCCTGGGAGCTCTCTGGCTAACTAGGGAACCCACTGCTTAAGCCTCAATAAAGCTTGCCTTG
AGTGCTTCAAGTAGTGTGTGCCCGTCTGTTGTGTGACTCTGGTAACTAGAGATCCCTCAGACCCTTTTAG
TCAGTGTGGAAAATCTCTAGCAGTGGCGCCCGAACAGGGACTTGAAAGCGAAAGGGAAACCAGAGGAGCT
CTCTCGACGCAGGACTCGGCTTGCTGAAGCGCGCACGGCAAGAGGCGAGGGGCGGCGACTGGTGAGTACG
CCAAAAATTTTGACTAGCGGAGGCTAGAAGGAGAGAGATGGGTGCGAGAGCGTCAGTATTAAGCGGGGGA
GAATTAGATCGCGATGGGAAAAAATTCGGTTAAGGCCAGGGGGAAAGAAAAAATATAAATTAAAACATAT
AGTATGGGCAAGCAGGGAGCTAGAACGATTCGCAGTTAATCCTGGCCTGTTAGAAACATCAGAAGGCTGT
AGACAAATACTGGGACAGCTACAACCATCCCTTCAGACAGGATCAGAAGAACTTAGATCATTATATAATA
CAGTAGCAACCCTCTATTGTGTGCATCAAAGGATAGAGATAAAAGACACCAAGGAAGCTTTAGACAAGAT
AGAGGAAGAGCAAAACAAAAGTAAGACCACCGCACAGCAAGCGGCCGCTGATCTTCAGACCTGGAGGAGG
AGATATGAGGGACAATTGGAGAAGTGAATTATATAAATATAAAGTAGTAAAAATTGAACCATTAGGAGTA
GCACCCACCAAGGCAAAGAGAAGAGTGGTGCAGAGAGAAAAAAGAGCAGTGGGAATAGGAGCTTTGTTCC
TTGGGTTCTTGGGAGCAGCAGGAAGCACTATGGGCGCAGCGTCAATGACGCTGACGGTACAGGCCAGACA
ATTATTGTCTGGTATAGTGCAGCAGCAGAACAATTTGCTGAGGGCTATTGAGGCGCAACAGCATCTGTTG
CAACTCACAGTCTGGGGCATCAAGCAGCTCCAGGCAAGAATCCTGGCTGTGGAAAGATACCTAAAGGATC
AACAGCTCCTGGGGATTTGGGGTTGCTCTGGAAAACTCATTTGCACCACTGCTGTGCCTTGGAATGCTAG
TTGGAGTAATAAATCTCTGGAACAGATTTGGAATCACACGACCTGGATGGAGTGGGACAGAGAAATTAAC
AATTACACAAGCTTAATACACTCCTTAATTGAAGAATCGCAAAACCAGCAAGAAAAGAATGAACAAGAAT
TATTGGAATTAGATAAATGGGCAAGTTTGTGGAATTGGTTTAACATAACAAATTGGCTGTGGTATATAAA
ATTATTCATAATGATAGTAGGAGGCTTGGTAGGTTTAAGAATAGTTTTTGCTGTACTTTCTATAGTGAAT
AGAGTTAGGCAGGGATATTCACCATTATCGTTTCAGACCCACCTCCCAACCCCGAGGGGACCCAGAGAGG
GCCTATTTCCCATGATTCCTTCATATTTGCATATACGATACAAGGCTGTTAGAGAGATAATTAGAATTAA
TTTGACTGTAAACACAAAGATATTAGTACAAAATACGTGACGTAGAAAGTAATAATTTCTTGGGTAGTTT
GCAGTTTTAAAATTATGTTTTAAAATGGACTATCATATGCTTACCGTAACTTGAAAGTATTTCGATTTCT
TGGCTTTATATATCTTGTGGAAAGGACGAAACACCGGGGAACGAAGACGCACACAAGTTTTAGAGCTAGA
AATAGCAAGTTAAAATAAGGCTAGTCCGTTATCAACTTGAAAAAGTGGCACCGAGTCGGTGCTTTTTTAA
GCTTGGCGTAACTAGATCTTGAGACAAATGGCAGTATTCATCCACAATTTTAAAAGAAAAGGGGGGATTG
GGGGGTACAGTGCAGGGGAAAGAATAGTAGACATAATAGCAACAGACATACAAACTAAAGAATTACAAAA
ACAAATTACAAAAATTCAAAATTTTCGGGTTTATTACAGGGACAGCAGAGATCCACTTTGGCGCCGGCTC
GAGGGGG
Features (pLannotate 1.2.2; 29 found; start..end, strand, type, name):
     14..80      +  CDS            small t antigen (fragment): SV40 (simian virus 40) small t antigen
    106..317     +  promoter       EF-1α core promoter: core promoter for human elongation factor EF-1α
    318..1256    +  intron         EF-1α intron A: intron upstream of the start codon of human EF-1α
   1278..1877    +  CDS            PuroR (fragment): puromycin N-acetyltransferase; pac from Streptomyces; confers resistance to puromycin
   1893..2481    +  misc_feature   WPRE: woodchuck hepatitis virus posttranscriptional regulatory element
   2532..2551    +  misc_feature   cPPT/CTS (fragment): central polypurine tract and central termination sequence of HIV-1
   2553..2786    +  LTR            3' LTR (ΔU3): self-inactivating 3' long terminal repeat (LTR) from HIV-1
   2864..2985    +  polyA_signal   SV40 poly(A) signal: SV40 polyadenylation signal
   3025..3160    +  rep_origin     SV40 ori: SV40 origin of replication
   3181..3199    -  promoter       T7 promoter: promoter for bacteriophage T7 RNA polymerase
   3207..3362    +  CDS            lacZα (fragment): LacZα fragment of β-galactosidase; lacZ fragment
   3367..3795    +  rep_origin     f1 ori (sequence partly withheld): f1 bacteriophage origin of replication; arrow indicates direction of (+) strand synthesis
   3848..3952    +  promoter       AmpR promoter: bla
   3953..4813    +  CDS            AmpR: β-lactamase; bla; confers resistance to ampicillin, carbenicillin, and related antibiotics
   4984..5572    +  rep_origin     ori: high-copy-number ColE1/pMB1/pBR322/pUC origin of replication
   5755..5847    +  CDS            lacI (fragment): lac repressor; lacI; The lac repressor binds to the lac operator to inhibit transcription in E. coli. This inhibition can be relieved by adding lactose or isopropyl-β-D-thiogalactopyranoside (IPTG).
   5860..5881    +  protein_bind   CAP binding site: CAP binding activates transcription in the presence of cAMP. E. coli catabolite activator protein
   5896..5926    +  promoter       lac promoter: promoter for the E. coli lac operon
   5934..5950    +  protein_bind   lac operator: The lac repressor binds to the lac operator to inhibit transcription in E. coli. This inhibition can be relieved by adding lactose or isopropyl-β-D-thiogalactopyranoside (IPTG). lac repressor encoded by lacI
   5995..6013    +  promoter       T3 promoter: promoter for bacteriophage T3 RNA polymerase
   6041..6267    +  promoter       RSV promoter: Rous sarcoma virus enhancer/promoter
   6268..6448    +  LTR            5' LTR (truncated): truncated 5' long terminal repeat (LTR) from HIV-1
   6495..6620    +  misc_feature   HIV-1 Ψ: packaging signal of human immunodeficiency virus type 1
   6604..6967    +  CDS            HIV-1 gag (fragment): gag protein from human immunodeficiency virus 1; gag
   7113..7346    +  misc_feature   RRE: The Rev response element (RRE) of HIV-1 allows for Rev-dependent mRNA export from the nucleus to the cytoplasm.
   7723..7749    +  CDS            Rev (fragment): human immunodeficiency virus 1 (HIV-1) Rev protein; rev; enhances nuclear export of unspliced and incompletely spliced viral mRNAs
   7753..7993    +  promoter       U6 promoter: RNA polymerase III promoter for human U6 snRNA
   8023..8098    +  misc_RNA       gRNA scaffold: guide RNA scaffold for the Streptococcus pyogenes CRISPR/Cas9 system
   8154..8271    +  misc_feature   cPPT/CTS: central polypurine tract and central termination sequence of HIV-1
