[The description below was written by a language model from this plasmid's Addgene catalogue record and pLannotate feature annotations shown in this document.]
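Description:
NEK10 gRNA (BRDN0001162522) is a third-generation lentiviral single-guide RNA plasmid built on the lentiGuide-Puro backbone and designed to target the human kinase gene NEK10. It is propagated in E. coli as a high-copy plasmid using a ColE1/pUC-type origin and ampicillin resistance (β-lactamase). The backbone also carries an f1 origin, an SV40 origin and poly(A) signal, and remnants of a lac/T7/T3 cloning region.

The lentiviral transfer cassette begins with an RSV promoter fused to a truncated HIV-1 5' LTR, which drives Tat-independent production of the genomic RNA. This is followed by the Ψ packaging signal with a partial gag sequence and the Rev response element for Rev-dependent nuclear export. Within the provirus, a human U6 RNA polymerase III promoter expresses the NEK10-specific spacer joined to the Streptococcus pyogenes Cas9 guide RNA scaffold. Next comes a cPPT/CTS element, which aids nuclear import of the viral genome. An EF-1α core promoter with its intron A then drives puromycin N-acetyltransferase, allowing selection of transduced mammalian cells. A WPRE enhances transcript expression, and the cassette ends with a self-inactivating ΔU3 3' LTR.

The plasmid does not encode Cas9. According to the depositor, it should be paired with a separate Cas9 lentiviral vector such as lentiCas9-Blast, or used in cells that already express Cas9. The guide was designed against several NEK10 reference transcripts and belongs to a human kinome gRNA collection developed with optimized sgRNA design rules. Its typical use is knockout of NEK10 in human cells after lentiviral delivery and puromycin selection.
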