Addgene plasmid #75635: NEK10 gRNA (BRDN0001162522)
Purpose: 3rd generation lentiviral gRNA plasmid targeting human NEK10
Depositing lab: John Doench & David Root. Depositing organization: Broad Institute. Publication: Optimized sgRNA design to maximize activity and minimize off-target effects of CRISPR-Cas9. Doench JG, Fusi N, Sullender M, Hegde M, Vaimberg EW, Donovan KF, Smith I, Tothova Z, Wilen C, Orchard R, Virgin HW, Listgarten J, Root DE. Nat Biotechnol. 2016 Jan 18. doi: 10.1038/nbt.3437. PubMed 26780180.
Backbone
  Vector backbone: lentiGuide-Puro
  Backbone manufacturer: Zhang Lab (Addgene plasmid # 52963)
  Vector type: Mammalian Expression, Lentiviral, CRISPR
  Selectable markers: Puromycin
Growth in bacteria
  Bacterial resistance: Ampicillin, 100 μg/mL
  Growth temperature: 37°C
  Growth strain: DH5alpha
  Copy number: High Copy
Gene/Insert
  Gene/Insert name: NEK10 (alt names: NEK10; NM_001031741.3)
  gRNA/shRNA sequence: GGGAACGAAGACGCACACAA
  Species: H. sapiens (human)
  Entrez Gene: NEK10 (a.k.a. CILD44)
  Promoter: hU6
  Cloning method: Unknown
  Sequencing primers: 5′ U6-F; 3′ pS2-R
Terms and licenses: Academic/Nonprofit Terms; Industry Terms: Not Available to Industry
Depositor comments: The gRNA was designed to target the following Genbank reference sequence(s): NM_001031741.3,NM_001304384.1,NM_152534.4. Note that this plasmid does NOT contain Cas9. It should be used in conjunction with lentiCas9-Blast (Addgene #52962) or otherwise with cell lines already expressing Cas9. Browse the full kinome gRNA library at http://www.addgene.org/pooled-library/broadgpp-human-kinome/ or visit http://www.broadinstitute.org/rnai/public/ for detailed protocols and information.
How to cite: NEK10 gRNA (BRDN0001162522) was a gift from John Doench & David Root (Addgene plasmid # 75635 ; http://n2t.net/addgene:75635 ; RRID:Addgene_75635)
