>Addgene plasmid #75635 | NEK10 gRNA (BRDN0001162522) | depositor partial sequence | sequence record 143095 | Target Sequence
GGGAACGAAGACGCACACAA
