>Addgene plasmid #75635 | NEK10 gRNA (BRDN0001162522) | addgene partial sequence | sequence record 184263 | hU6-F
GTAGAAAGTAATAATTTCTTGGGTAGTTTGCAGTTTTAAAATTATGTTTTAAAATGGACTATCATATGCT
TACCGTAACTTGAAAGTATTTCGATTTCTTGGCTTTATATATCTTGTGGAAAGGACGAAACACCGGGGAA
CGAAGACGCACACAAGTTTTAGAGCTAGAAATAGCAAGTTAAAATAAGGCTAGTCCGTTATCAACTTGAA
AAAGTGGCACCGAGTCGGTGCTTTTTTAAGCTTGGCGTAACTAGATCTTGAGACAAATGGCAGTATTCAT
CCACAATTTTAAAAGAAAAGGGGGGATTGGGGGGTACAGTGCAGGGGAAAGAATAGTAGACATAATAGCA
ACAGACATACAAACTAAAGAATTACAAAAACAAATTACAAAAATTCAAAATTTTCGGGTTTATTACAGGG
ACAGCAGAGATCCACTTTGGCGCCGGCTCGAGGGGGCCCGGGTGCAAAGATGGATAAAGTTTTAAACAGA
GAGGAATCTTTGCAGCTAATGGACCTTCTAGGTCTTGAAAGGAGTGGGAATTGGCTCCGGTGCCCGTCAG
TGGGCAGAGC
